>Addgene plasmid #154448 | pDONR221_HDLBP | depositor full sequence | sequence record 299689 | pDONR221_HDLBP sequence 6357 bps
CTTTCCTGCGTTATCCCCTGATTCTGTGGATAACCGTATTACCGCCTTTGAGTGAGCTGATACCGCTCGC
CGCAGCCGAACGACCGAGCGCAGCGAGTCAGTGAGCGAGGAAGCGGAAGAGCGCCCAATACGCAAACCGC
CTCTCCCCGCGCGTTGGCCGATTCATTAATGCAGCTGGCACGACAGGTTTCCCGACTGGAAAGCGGGCAG
TGAGCGCAACGCAATTAATACGCGTACCGCTAGCCAGGAAGAGTTTGTAGAAACGCAAAAAGGCCATCCG
TCAGGATGGCCTTCTGCTTAGTTTGATGCCTGGCAGTTTATGGCGGGCGTCCTGCCCGCCACCCTCCGGG
CCGTTGCTTCACAACGTTCAAATCCGCTCCCGGCGGATTTGTCCTACTCAGGAGAGCGTTCACCGACAAA
CAACAGATAAAACGAAAGGCCCAGTCTTCCGACTGAGCCTTTCGTTTTATTTGATGCCTGGCAGTTCCCT
ACTCTCGCGTTAACGCTAGCATGGATGTTTTCCCAGTCACGACGTTGTAAAACGACGGCCAGTCTTAAGC
TCGGGCCCCAAATAATGATTTTATTTTGACTGATAGTGACCTGTTCGTTGCAACAAATTGATGAGCAATG
CTTTTTTATAATGCCAACTTTGTACAAAAAAGCAGGCTCCACCATGAGTTCCGTTGCAGTTTTGACCCAA
GAGAGTTTTGCTGAACACCGAAGTGGGCTGGTTCCGCAACAAATCAAAGTTGCCACTCTAAATTCAGAAG
AGGAGAGCGACCCTCCAACCTACAAGGATGCCTTCCCTCCACTTCCTGAGAAAGCTGCTTGCCTGGAAAG
TGCCCAGGAACCCGCTGGAGCCTGGGGGAACAAGATCCGACCCATCAAGGCTTCTGTCATCACTCAGGTG
TTCCATGTACCCCTGGAGGAGAGAAAATACAAGGATATGAACCAGTTTGGAGAAGGTGAACAAGCAAAAA
TCTGCCTTGAGATCATGCAGAGAACTGGTGCTCACTTGGAGCTGTCTTTGGCCAAAGACCAAGGCCTCTC
CATCATGGTGTCAGGAAAGCTGGATGCTGTCATGAAAGCTCGGAAGGACATTGTTGCTAGACTGCAGACT
CAGGCCTCAGCAACTGTTGCCATTCCCAAAGAACACCATCGCTTTGTTATTGGCAAAAATGGAGAGAAAC
TGCAAGACTTGGAGCTAAAAACTGCAACCAAAATCCAGATCCCACGCCCAGATGACCCCAGCAATCAGAT
CAAGATCACTGGCACCAAAGAGGGCATCGAGAAAGCTCGCCATGAAGTCTTACTCATCTCTGCCGAGCAG
GACAAACGTGCTGTGGAGAGGCTAGAAGTAGAAAAGGCATTCCACCCCTTCATCGCTGGGCCGTATAATA
GACTGGTTGGCGAGATCATGCAGGAGACAGGCACGCGCATCAACATCCCCCCACCCAGCGTGAACCGGAC
AGAGATTGTCTTCACTGGAGAGAAGGAACAGTTGGCTCAGGCTGTGGCTCGCATCAAGAAGATTTATGAG
GAGAAGAAAAAGAAGACTACAACCATTGCAGTGGAAGTGAAGAAATCCCAACACAAGTATGTCATTGGGC
CCAAGGGCAATTCATTGCAGGAGATCCTTGAGAGAACTGGAGTTTCCGTTGAGATCCCACCCTCAGACAG
CATCTCTGAGACTGTAATACTTCGAGGCGAACCTGAAAAGTTAGGTCAGGCGTTGACTGAAGTCTATGCC
AAGGCCAATAGCTTCACCGTCTCCTCTGTCGCCGCCCCTTCCTGGCTTCACCGTTTCATCATTGGCAAGA
AAGGGCAGAACCTGGCCAAAATCACTCAGCAGATGCCAAAGGTTCACATCGAGTTCACAGAGGGCGAAGA
CAAGATCACCCTGGAGGGCCCTACAGAGGATGTCAATGTGGCCCAGGAACAGATAGAAGGCATGGTCAAA
GATTTGATTAACCGGATGGACTATGTGGAGATCAACATCGACCACAAGTTCCACAGGCACCTCATTGGGA
AGAGCGGTGCCAACATAAACAGAATCAAAGACCAGTACAAGGTGTCCGTGCGCATCCCTCCTGACAGTGA
GAAGAGCAATTTGATCCGCATCGAGGGGGACCCACAGGGCGTGCAGCAGGCCAAGCGAGAGCTGCTGGAG
CTTGCATCTCGCATGGAAAATGAGCGTACCAAGGATCTAATCATTGAGCAAAGATTTCATCGCACAATCA
TTGGGCAGAAGGGTGAACGGATCCGTGAAATTCGTGACAAATTCCCAGAGGTCATCATTAACTTTCCAGA
CCCAGCACAAAAAAGTGACATTGTCCAGCTCAGAGGACCTAAGAATGAGGTGGAAAAATGCACAAAATAC
ATGCAGAAGATGGTGGCAGATCTGGTGGAAAATAGCTATTCAATTTCTGTTCCGATCTTCAAACAGTTTC
ACAAGAATATCATTGGGAAAGGAGGCGCAAACATTAAAAAGATTCGTGAAGAAAGCAACACCAAAATCGA
CCTTCCAGCAGAGAATAGCAATTCAGAGACCATTATCATCACAGGCAAGCGAGCCAACTGCGAAGCTGCC
CGGAGCAGGATTCTGTCTATTCAGAAAGACCTGGCCAACATAGCCGAGGTAGAGGTCTCCATCCCTGCCA
AGCTGCACAACTCCCTCATTGGCACCAAGGGCCGTCTGATCCGCTCCATCATGGAGGAGTGCGGCGGGGT
CCACATTCACTTTCCCGTGGAAGGTTCAGGAAGCGACACCGTTGTTATCAGGGGCCCTTCCTCGGATGTG
GAGAAGGCCAAGAAGCAGCTCCTGCATCTGGCGGAGGAGAAGCAAACCAAGAGTTTCACTGTTGACATCC
GCGCCAAGCCAGAATACCACAAATTCCTCATCGGCAAGGGGGGCGGCAAAATTCGCAAGGTGCGCGACAG
CACTGGAGCACGTGTCATCTTCCCTGCGGCTGAGGACAAGGACCAGGACCTGATCACCATCATTGGAAAG
GAGGACGCCGTCCGAGAGGCACAGAAGGAGCTGGAGGCCTTGATCCAAAACCTGGATAATGTGGTGGAAG
ACTCCATGCTGGTGGACCCCAAGCACCACCGCCACTTCGTCATCCGCAGAGGCCAGGTCTTGCGGGAGAT
TGCTGAAGAGTATGGCGGGGTGATGGTCAGCTTCCCACGCTCTGGCACACAGAGCGACAAAGTCACCCTC
AAGGGCGCCAAGGACTGTGTGGAGGCAGCCAAGAAACGCATTCAGGAGATCATTGAGGACCTGGAAGCTC
AGGTGACATTAGAATGTGCTATACCCCAGAAATTCCATCGATCTGTCATGGGCCCCAAAGGTTCCAGAAT
CCAGCAGATTACTCGGGATTTCAGTGTTCAAATTAAATTCCCAGACAGAGAGGAGAACGCAGTTCACAGT
ACAGAGCCAGTTGTCCAGGAGAATGGGGACGAAGCTGGGGAGGGGAGAGAGGCTAAAGATTGTGACCCCG
GCTCTCCAAGGAGGTGTGACATCATCATCATCTCTGGCCGGAAAGAAAAGTGTGAGGCTGCCAAGGAAGC
TCTGGAGGCATTGGTTCCTGTCACCATTGAAGTAGAGGTGCCCTTTGACCTTCACCGTTACGTTATTGGG
CAGAAAGGAAGTGGGATCCGCAAGATGATGGATGAGTTTGAGGTGAACATACATGTCCCGGCACCTGAGC
TGCAGTCTGACATCATCGCCATCACGGGCCTCGCTGCAAATTTGGACCGGGCCAAGGCTGGACTGCTGGA
GCGTGTGAAGGAGCTACAGGCCGAGCAGGAGGACCGGGCTTTAAGGAGTTTTAAGCTGAGTGTCACTGTA
GACCCCAAATACCATCCCAAGATTATCGGGAGAAAGGGGGCAGTAATTACCCAAATCCGGTTGGAGCATG
ACGTGAACATCCAGTTTCCTGATAAGGACGATGGGAACCAGCCCCAGGACCAAATTACCATCACAGGGTA
CGAAAAGAACACAGAAGCTGCCAGGGATGCTATACTGAGAATTGTGGGTGAACTTGAGCAGATGGTTTCT
GAGGACGTCCCGCTGGACCACCGCGTTCACGCCCGCATCATTGGTGCCCGCGGCAAAGCCATTCGCAAAA
TCATGGACGAATTCAAGGTGGACATTCGCTTCCCACAGAGCGGAGCCCCAGACCCCAACTGCGTCACTGT
GACGGGGCTCCCAGAGAATGTGGAGGAAGCCATCGACCACATCCTCAATCTGGAGGAGGAATACCTAGCT
GACGTGGTGGACAGTGAGGCGCTGCAGGTATACATGAAACCCCCAGCACACGAAGAGGCCAAGGCACCTT
CCAGAGGCTTTGTGGTGCGGGACGCACCCTGGACCGCCAGCAGCAGTGAGAAGGCTCCTGACATGAGCAG
CTCTGAGGAATTTCCCAGCTTTGGGGCTCAGGTGGCTCCCAAGACCCTCCCTTGGGGCCCCAAACGATAG
GACCCAGCTTTCTTGTACAAAGTTGGCATTATAAGAAAGCATTGCTTATCAATTTGTTGCAACGAACAGG
TCACTATCAGTCAAAATAAAATCATTATTTGCCATCCAGCTGATATCCCCTATAGTGAGTCGTATTACAT
GGTCATAGCTGTTTCCTGGCAGCTCTGGCCCGTGTCTCAAAATCTCTGATGTTACATTGCACAAGATAAA
AATATATCATCATGAACAATAAAACTGTCTGCTTACATAAACAGTAATACAAGGGGTGTTATGAGCCATA
TTCAACGGGAAACGTCGAGGCCGCGATTAAATTCCAACATGGATGCTGATTTATATGGGTATAAATGGGC
TCGCGATAATGTCGGGCAATCAGGTGCGACAATCTATCGCTTGTATGGGAAGCCCGATGCGCCAGAGTTG
TTTCTGAAACATGGCAAAGGTAGCGTTGCCAATGATGTTACAGATGAGATGGTCAGACTAAACTGGCTGA
CGGAATTTATGCCTCTTCCGACCATCAAGCATTTTATCCGTACTCCTGATGATGCATGGTTACTCACCAC
TGCGATCCCCGGAAAAACAGCATTCCAGGTATTAGAAGAATATCCTGATTCAGGTGAAAATATTGTTGAT
GCGCTGGCAGTGTTCCTGCGCCGGTTGCATTCGATTCCTGTTTGTAATTGTCCTTTTAACAGCGATCGCG
TATTTCGTCTCGCTCAGGCGCAATCACGAATGAATAACGGTTTGGTTGATGCGAGTGATTTTGATGACGA
GCGTAATGGCTGGCCTGTTGAACAAGTCTGGAAAGAAATGCATAAACTTTTGCCATTCTCACCGGATTCA
GTCGTCACTCATGGTGATTTCTCACTTGATAACCTTATTTTTGACGAGGGGAAATTAATAGGTTGTATTG
ATGTTGGACGAGTCGGAATCGCAGACCGATACCAGGATCTTGCCATCCTATGGAACTGCCTCGGTGAGTT
TTCTCCTTCATTACAGAAACGGCTTTTTCAAAAATATGGTATTGATAATCCTGATATGAATAAATTGCAG
TTTCATTTGATGCTCGATGAGTTTTTCTAATCAGAATTGGTTAATTGGTTGTAACACTGGCAGAGCATTA
CGCTGACTTGACGGGACGGCGCAAGCTCATGACCAAAATCCCTTAACGTGAGTTACGCGTCGTTCCACTG
AGCGTCAGACCCCGTAGAAAAGATCAAAGGATCTTCTTGAGATCCTTTTTTTCTGCGCGTAATCTGCTGC
TTGCAAACAAAAAAACCACCGCTACCAGCGGTGGTTTGTTTGCCGGATCAAGAGCTACCAACTCTTTTTC
CGAAGGTAACTGGCTTCAGCAGAGCGCAGATACCAAATACTGTCCTTCTAGTGTAGCCGTAGTTAGGCCA
CCACTTCAAGAACTCTGTAGCACCGCCTACATACCTCGCTCTGCTAATCCTGTTACCAGTGGCTGCTGCC
AGTGGCGATAAGTCGTGTCTTACCGGGTTGGACTCAAGACGATAGTTACCGGATAAGGCGCAGCGGTCGG
GCTGAACGGGGGGTTCGTGCACACAGCCCAGCTTGGAGCGAACGACCTACACCGAACTGAGATACCTACA
GCGTGAGCATTGAGAAAGCGCCACGCTTCCCGAAGGGAGAAAGGCGGACAGGTATCCGGTAAGCGGCAGG
GTCGGAACAGGAGAGCGCACGAGGGAGCTTCCAGGGGGAAACGCCTGGTATCTTTATAGTCCTGTCGGGT
TTCGCCACCTCTGACTTGAGCGTCGATTTTTGTGATGCTCGTCAGGGGGGCGGAGCCTATGGAAAAACGC
CAGCAACGCGGCCTTTTTACGGTTCCTGGCCTTTTGCTGGCCTTTTGCTCACATGTT
Features (pLannotate 1.2.2; 10 found; start..end, strand, type, name):
    121..213     +  CDS            lacI (fragment): lac repressor; lacI; The lac repressor binds to the lac operator to inhibit transcription in E. coli. This inhibition can be relieved by adding lactose or isopropyl-β-D-thiogalactopyranoside (IPTG).
    268..295     -  terminator     rrnB T2 terminator: transcription terminator T2 from the E. coli rrnB gene
    427..470     +  terminator     rrnB T1 terminator: Escherichia coli rrnB; transcription terminator T1 from the E. coli rrnB gene
    517..553     -  CDS            lacZα (fragment): LacZα fragment of β-galactosidase; lacZ fragment
    569..668     +  protein_bind   attL1: mutant version of attL; recombination site for the Gateway® LR reaction LR Clonase™
    674..4477    +  CDS            HDLBP: VIGLN_HUMAN - Also known as HBP, VGL. Experimental evidence at protein level: Swiss-Prot protein existence level 1. Appears to play a role in cell sterol metabolism. It may function to protect cells from over-accumulation of cholesterol. From Homo sapiens (Human).
   4482..4581    -  protein_bind   attL2: mutant version of attL; recombination site for the Gateway® LR reaction LR Clonase™
   4599..4617    -  promoter       T7 promoter: promoter for bacteriophage T7 RNA polymerase
   4751..5560    +  CDS            KanR: aminoglycoside phosphotransferase; aph(3')-Ia; confers resistance to kanamycin in bacteria or G418 (Geneticin®) in eukaryotes
   5707..6295    +  rep_origin     ori: high-copy-number ColE1/pMB1/pBR322/pUC origin of replication
