>Addgene plasmid #154448 | pDONR221_HDLBP | addgene full sequence | sequence record 307895 | Addgene NGS Result
AAAAGGCCATCCGTCAGGATGGCCTTCTGCTTAGTTTGATGCCTGGCAGTTTATGGCGGGCGTCCTGCCC
GCCACCCTCCGGGCCGTTGCTTCACAACGTTCAAATCCGCTCCCGGCGGATTTGTCCTACTCAGGAGAGC
GTTCACCGACAAACAACAGATAAAACGAAAGGCCCAGTCTTCCGACTGAGCCTTTCGTTTTATTTGATGC
CTGGCAGTTCCCTACTCTCGCGTTAACGCTAGCATGGATGTTTTCCCAGTCACGACGTTGTAAAACGACG
GCCAGTCTTAAGCTCGGGCCCCAAATAATGATTTTATTTTGACTGATAGTGACCTGTTCGTTGCAACAAA
TTGATGAGCAATGCTTTTTTATAATGCCAACTTTGTACAAAAAAGCAGGCTCCACCATGAGTTCCGTTGC
AGTTTTGACCCAAGAGAGTTTTGCTGAACACCGAAGTGGGCTGGTTCCGCAACAAATCAAAGTTGCCACT
CTAAATTCAGAAGAGGAGAGCGACCCTCCAACCTACAAGGATGCCTTCCCTCCACTTCCTGAGAAAGCTG
CTTGCCTGGAAAGTGCCCAGGAACCCGCTGGAGCCTGGGGGAACAAGATCCGACCCATCAAGGCTTCTGT
CATCACTCAGGTGTTCCATGTACCCCTGGAGGAGAGAAAATACAAGGATATGAACCAGTTTGGAGAAGGT
GAACAAGCAAAAATCTGCCTTGAGATCATGCAGAGAACTGGTGCTCACTTGGAGCTGTCTTTGGCCAAAG
ACCAAGGCCTCTCCATCATGGTGTCAGGAAAGCTGGATGCTGTCATGAAAGCTCGGAAGGACATTGTTGC
TAGACTGCAGACTCAGGCCTCAGCAACTGTTGCCATTCCCAAAGAACACCATCGCTTTGTTATTGGCAAA
AATGGAGAGAAACTGCAAGACTTGGAGCTAAAAACTGCAACCAAAATCCAGATCCCACGCCCAGATGACC
CCAGCAATCAGATCAAGATCACTGGCACCAAAGAGGGCATCGAGAAAGCTCGCCATGAAGTCTTACTCAT
CTCTGCCGAGCAGGACAAACGTGCTGTGGAGAGGCTAGAAGTAGAAAAGGCATTCCACCCCTTCATCGCT
GGGCCGTATAATAGACTGGTTGGCGAGATCATGCAGGAGACAGGCACGCGCATCAACATCCCCCCACCCA
GCGTGAACCGGACAGAGATTGTCTTCACTGGAGAGAAGGAACAGTTGGCTCAGGCTGTGGCTCGCATCAA
GAAGATTTATGAGGAGAAGAAAAAGAAGACTACAACCATTGCAGTGGAAGTGAAGAAATCCCAACACAAG
TATGTCATTGGGCCCAAGGGCAATTCATTGCAGGAGATCCTTGAGAGAACTGGAGTTTCCGTTGAGATCC
CACCCTCAGACAGCATCTCTGAGACTGTAATACTTCGAGGCGAACCTGAAAAGTTAGGTCAGGCGTTGAC
TGAAGTCTATGCCAAGGCCAATAGCTTCACCGTCTCCTCTGTCGCCGCCCCTTCCTGGCTTCACCGTTTC
ATCATTGGCAAGAAAGGGCAGAACCTGGCCAAAATCACTCAGCAGATGCCAAAGGTTCACATCGAGTTCA
CAGAGGGCGAAGACAAGATCACCCTGGAGGGCCCTACAGAGGATGTCAATGTGGCCCAGGAACAGATAGA
AGGCATGGTCAAAGATTTGATTAACCGGATGGACTATGTGGAGATCAACATCGACCACAAGTTCCACAGG
CACCTCATTGGGAAGAGCGGTGCCAACATAAACAGAATCAAAGACCAGTACAAGGTGTCCGTGCGCATCC
CTCCTGACAGTGAGAAGAGCAATTTGATCCGCATCGAGGGGGACCCACAGGGCGTGCAGCAGGCCAAGCG
AGAGCTGCTGGAGCTTGCATCTCGCATGGAAAATGAGCGTACCAAGGATCTAATCATTGAGCAAAGATTT
CATCGCACAATCATTGGGCAGAAGGGTGAACGGATCCGTGAAATTCGTGACAAATTCCCAGAGGTCATCA
TTAACTTTCCAGACCCAGCACAAAAAAGTGACATTGTCCAGCTCAGAGGACCTAAGAATGAGGTGGAAAA
ATGCACAAAATACATGCAGAAGATGGTGGCAGATCTGGTGGAAAATAGCTATTCAATTTCTGTTCCGATC
TTCAAACAGTTTCACAAGAATATCATTGGGAAAGGAGGCGCAAACATTAAAAAGATTCGTGAAGAAAGCA
ACACCAAAATCGACCTTCCAGCAGAGAATAGCAATTCAGAGACCATTATCATCACAGGCAAGCGAGCCAA
CTGCGAAGCTGCCCGGAGCAGGATTCTGTCTATTCAGAAAGACCTGGCCAACATAGCCGAGGTAGAGGTC
TCCATCCCTGCCAAGCTGCACAACTCCCTCATTGGCACCAAGGGCCGTCTGATCCGCTCCATCATGGAGG
AGTGCGGCGGGGTCCACATTCACTTTCCCGTGGAAGGTTCAGGAAGCGACACCGTTGTTATCAGGGGCCC
TTCCTCGGATGTGGAGAAGGCCAAGAAGCAGCTCCTGCATCTGGCGGAGGAGAAGCAAACCAAGAGTTTC
ACTGTTGACATCCGCGCCAAGCCAGAATACCACAAATTCCTCATCGGCAAGGGGGGCGGCAAAATTCGCA
AGGTGCGCGACAGCACTGGAGCACGTGTCATCTTCCCTGCGGCTGAGGACAAGGACCAGGACCTGATCAC
CATCATTGGAAAGGAGGACGCCGTCCGAGAGGCACAGAAGGAGCTGGAGGCCTTGATCCAAAACCTGGAT
AATGTGGTGGAAGACTCCATGCTGGTGGACCCCAAGCACCACCGCCACTTCGTCATCCGCAGAGGCCAGG
TCTTGCGGGAGATTGCTGAAGAGTATGGCGGGGTGATGGTCAGCTTCCCACGCTCTGGCACACAGAGCGA
CAAAGTCACCCTCAAGGGCGCCAAGGACTGTGTGGAGGCAGCCAAGAAACGCATTCAGGAGATCATTGAG
GACCTGGAAGCTCAGGTGACATTAGAATGTGCTATACCCCAGAAATTCCATCGATCTGTCATGGGCCCCA
AAGGTTCCAGAATCCAGCAGATTACTCGGGATTTCAGTGTTCAAATTAAATTCCCAGACAGAGAGGAGAA
CGCAGTTCACAGTACAGAGCCAGTTGTCCAGGAGAATGGGGACGAAGCTGGGGAGGGGAGAGAGGCTAAA
GATTGTGACCCCGGCTCTCCAAGGAGGTGTGACATCATCATCATCTCTGGCCGGAAAGAAAAGTGTGAGG
CTGCCAAGGAAGCTCTGGAGGCATTGGTTCCTGTCACCATTGAAGTAGAGGTGCCCTTTGACCTTCACCG
TTACGTTATTGGGCAGAAAGGAAGTGGGATCCGCAAGATGATGGATGAGTTTGAGGTGAACATACATGTC
CCGGCACCTGAGCTGCAGTCTGACATCATCGCCATCACGGGCCTCGCTGCAAATTTGGACCGGGCCAAGG
CTGGACTGCTGGAGCGTGTGAAGGAGCTACAGGCCGAGCAGGAGGACCGGGCTTTAAGGAGTTTTAAGCT
GAGTGTCACTGTAGACCCCAAATACCATCCCAAGATTATCGGGAGAAAGGGGGCAGTAATTACCCAAATC
CGGTTGGAGCATGACGTGAACATCCAGTTTCCTGATAAGGACGATGGGAACCAGCCCCAGGACCAAATTA
CCATCACAGGGTACGAAAAGAACACAGAAGCTGCCAGGGATGCTATACTGAGAATTGTGGGTGAACTTGA
GCAGATGGTTTCTGAGGACGTCCCGCTGGACCACCGCGTTCACGCCCGCATCATTGGTGCCCGCGGCAAA
GCCATTCGCAAAATCATGGACGAATTCAAGGTGGACATTCGCTTCCCACAGAGCGGAGCCCCAGACCCCA
ACTGCGTCACTGTGACGGGGCTCCCAGAGAATGTGGAGGAAGCCATCGACCACATCCTCAATCTGGAGGA
GGAATACCTAGCTGACGTGGTGGACAGTGAGGCGCTGCAGGTATACATGAAACCCCCAGCACACGAAGAG
GCCAAGGCACCTTCCAGAGGCTTTGTGGTGCGGGACGCACCCTGGACCGCCAGCAGCAGTGAGAAGGCTC
CTGACATGAGCAGCTCTGAGGAATTTCCCAGCTTTGGGGCTCAGGTGGCTCCCAAGACCCTCCCTTGGGG
CCCCAAACGATAGGACCCAGCTTTCTTGTACAAAGTTGGCATTATAAGAAAGCATTGCTTATCAATTTGT
TGCAACGAACAGGTCACTATCAGTCAAAATAAAATCATTATTTGCCATCCAGCTGATATCCCCTATAGTG
AGTCGTATTACATGGTCATAGCTGTTTCCTGGCAGCTCTGGCCCGTGTCTCAAAATCTCTGATGTTACAT
TGCACAAGATAAAAATATATCATCATGAACAATAAAACTGTCTGCTTACATAAACAGTAATACAAGGGGT
GTTATGAGCCATATTCAACGGGAAACGTCGAGGCCGCGATTAAATTCCAACATGGATGCTGATTTATATG
GGTATAAATGGGCTCGCGATAATGTCGGGCAATCAGGTGCGACAATCTATCGCTTGTATGGGAAGCCCGA
TGCGCCAGAGTTGTTTCTGAAACATGGCAAAGGTAGCGTTGCCAATGATGTTACAGATGAGATGGTCAGA
CTAAACTGGCTGACGGAATTTATGCCTCTTCCGACCATCAAGCATTTTATCCGTACTCCTGATGATGCAT
GGTTACTCACCACTGCGATCCCCGGAAAAACAGCATTCCAGGTATTAGAAGAATATCCTGATTCAGGTGA
AAATATTGTTGATGCGCTGGCAGTGTTCCTGCGCCGGTTGCATTCGATTCCTGTTTGTAATTGTCCTTTT
AACAGCGATCGCGTATTTCGTCTCGCTCAGGCGCAATCACGAATGAATAACGGTTTGGTTGATGCGAGTG
ATTTTGATGACGAGCGTAATGGCTGGCCTGTTGAACAAGTCTGGAAAGAAATGCATAAACTTTTGCCATT
CTCACCGGATTCAGTCGTCACTCATGGTGATTTCTCACTTGATAACCTTATTTTTGACGAGGGGAAATTA
ATAGGTTGTATTGATGTTGGACGAGTCGGAATCGCAGACCGATACCAGGATCTTGCCATCCTATGGAACT
GCCTCGGTGAGTTTTCTCCTTCATTACAGAAACGGCTTTTTCAAAAATATGGTATTGATAATCCTGATAT
GAATAAATTGCAGTTTCATTTGATGCTCGATGAGTTTTTCTAATCAGAATTGGTTAATTGGTTGTAACAC
TGGCAGAGCATTACGCTGACTTGACGGGACGGCGCAAGCTCATGACCAAAATCCCTTAACGTGAGTTACG
CGTCGTTCCACTGAGCGTCAGACCCCGTAGAAAAGATCAAAGGATCTTCTTGAGATCCTTTTTTTCTGCG
CGTAATCTGCTGCTTGCAAACAAAAAAACCACCGCTACCAGCGGTGGTTTGTTTGCCGGATCAAGAGCTA
CCAACTCTTTTTCCGAAGGTAACTGGCTTCAGCAGAGCGCAGATACCAAATACTGTTCTTCTAGTGTAGC
CGTAGTTAGGCCACCACTTCAAGAACTCTGTAGCACCGCCTACATACCTCGCTCTGCTAATCCTGTTACC
AGTGGCTGCTGCCAGTGGCGATAAGTCGTGTCTTACCGGGTTGGACTCAAGACGATAGTTACCGGATAAG
GCGCAGCGGTCGGGCTGAACGGGGGGTTCGTGCACACAGCCCAGCTTGGAGCGAACGACCTACACCGAAC
TGAGATACCTACAGCGTGAGCTATGAGAAAGCGCCACGCTTCCCGAAGGGAGAAAGGCGGACAGGTATCC
GGTAAGCGGCAGGGTCGGAACAGGAGAGCGCACGAGGGAGCTTCCAGGGGGAAACGCCTGGTATCTTTAT
AGTCCTGTCGGGTTTCGCCACCTCTGACTTGAGCGTCGATTTTTGTGATGCTCGTCAGGGGGGCGGAGCC
TATGGAAAAACGCCAGCAACGCGGCCTTTTTACGGTTCCTGGCCTTTTGCTGGCCTTTTGCTCACATGTT
CTTTCCTGCGTTATCCCCTGATTCTGTGGATAACCGTATTACCGCCTTTGAGTGAGCTGATACCGCTCGC
CGCAGCCGAACGACCGAGCGCAGCGAGTCAGTGAGCGAGGAAGCGGAAGAGCGCCCAATACGCAAACCGC
CTCTCCCCGCGCGTTGGCCGATTCATTAATGCAGCTGGCACGACAGGTTTCCCGACTGGAAAGCGGGCAG
TGAGCGCAACGCAATTAATACGCGTACCGCTAGCCAGGAAGAGTTTGTAGAAACGCA
Features (pLannotate 1.2.2; 10 found; start..end, strand, type, name):
      1..28      -  terminator     rrnB T2 terminator: transcription terminator T2 from the E. coli rrnB gene
    160..203     +  terminator     rrnB T1 terminator: Escherichia coli rrnB; transcription terminator T1 from the E. coli rrnB gene
    250..286     -  CDS            lacZα (fragment): LacZα fragment of β-galactosidase; lacZ fragment
    302..401     +  protein_bind   attL1: mutant version of attL; recombination site for the Gateway® LR reaction LR Clonase™
    407..4210    +  CDS            HDLBP: VIGLN_HUMAN - Also known as HBP, VGL. Experimental evidence at protein level: Swiss-Prot protein existence level 1. Appears to play a role in cell sterol metabolism. It may function to protect cells from over-accumulation of cholesterol. From Homo sapiens (Human).
   4215..4314    -  protein_bind   attL2: mutant version of attL; recombination site for the Gateway® LR reaction LR Clonase™
   4332..4350    -  promoter       T7 promoter: promoter for bacteriophage T7 RNA polymerase
   4484..5293    +  CDS            KanR: aminoglycoside phosphotransferase; aph(3')-Ia; confers resistance to kanamycin in bacteria or G418 (Geneticin®) in eukaryotes
   5440..6028    +  rep_origin     ori: high-copy-number ColE1/pMB1/pBR322/pUC origin of replication
   6211..6303    +  CDS            lacI (fragment): lac repressor; lacI; The lac repressor binds to the lac operator to inhibit transcription in E. coli. This inhibition can be relieved by adding lactose or isopropyl-β-D-thiogalactopyranoside (IPTG).
