[The description below was written by a language model from this plasmid's Addgene catalogue record and pLannotate feature annotations shown in this document.]
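Description:
pDONR221_HDLBP is a Gateway entry clone built on the Invitrogen pDONR221 backbone, carrying the human HDLBP coding sequence (also called vigilin) as a roughly 3.8 kb insert in a 6,357 bp plasmid. It is maintained in E. coli through a high-copy ColE1/pUC-type origin and selected with kanamycin via an aph(3')-Ia resistance gene. Both the depositor's sequence and the repository's sequencing result are the same length and give the same ten annotated features in the same order, differing only in where the circular numbering starts.

The HDLBP open reading frame lies between attL1 and attL2, the sites that result when an attB-flanked fragment is recombined into the donor vector. They allow directional transfer of the insert into any attR-containing destination vector in an LR Clonase reaction, which matches the stated purpose of providing HDLBP for recombination. Upstream of attL1, the rrnB T1 and T2 terminators shield the insert from read-through transcription from the backbone. A T7 promoter sits just beyond attL2 and points back toward the insert on the antisense strand. The short lacZα and lacI fragments are backbone remnants with no evident functional role.

Although the catalogue lists the vector type as mammalian expression, no eukaryotic promoter, polyadenylation signal, tag or reporter is annotated, so expression in mammalian cells would depend on moving the gene into a suitable destination vector. The associated publication concerns HDLBP binding to ER-targeted mRNAs and its role in promoting synthesis of transmembrane and secreted proteins, suggesting this clone served as the source for expression constructs in that work.
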