Addgene plasmid #154448: pDONR221_HDLBP
Purpose: For recombination of HDLBP
Depositing lab: Markus Landthaler. Depositing organization: Max-Delbrueck-Centrum fuer Molekulare Medizin (MDC). Publication: HDLBP binds ER-targeted mRNAs by multivalent interactions to promote protein synthesis of transmembrane and secreted proteins. Zinnall U, Milek M, Minia I, Vieira-Vieira CH, Muller S, Mastrobuoni G, Hazapis OG, Del Giudice S, Schwefel D, Bley N, Voigt F, Chao JA, Kempa S, Huttelmaier S, Selbach M, Landthaler M. Nat Commun. 2022 May 18;13(1):2727. doi: 10.1038/s41467-022-30322-7. PubMed 35585045.
Backbone
  Vector backbone: pDONR221
  Backbone manufacturer: Invitrogen
  Backbone size w/o insert (bp): 2550
  Total vector size (bp): 6357
  Vector type: Mammalian Expression
Growth in bacteria
  Bacterial resistance: Kanamycin, 50 μg/mL
  Growth temperature: 37°C
  Growth strain: DH5alpha
  Copy number: Unknown
Gene/Insert
  Gene/Insert name: HDLBP (alt name: Vigilin)
  Species: H. sapiens (human)
  Insert size (bp): 3807
  Entrez Gene: HDLBP (a.k.a. HBP, PRO2900, VGL)
Terms and licenses: Academic/Nonprofit Terms; Industry Terms: Not Available to Industry
How to cite: pDONR221_HDLBP was a gift from Markus Landthaler (Addgene plasmid # 154448 ; http://n2t.net/addgene:154448 ; RRID:Addgene_154448)
